>Addgene plasmid #205267 | pMJ333: pU6-MmeFz2_omegaRNA-entry | addgene full sequence | sequence record 403497 | Addgene NGS Result
AATTCTGTGGAATGTGTGTCAGTTAGGGTGTGGAAAGTCCCCAGGCTCCCCAGCAGGCAGAAGTATGCAA
AGCATGCATCTCAATTAGTCAGCAACCAGGTGTGGAAAGTCCCCAGGCTCCCCAGCAGGCAGAAGTATGC
AAAGCATGCATCTCAATTAGTCAGCAACCATAGTCCCGCCCCTAACTCCGCCCATCCCGCCCCTAACTCC
GCCCAGTTCCGCCCATTCTCCGCCCCATGGCTGACTAATTTTTTTTATTTATGCAGAGGCCGAGGCCGCC
TCTGCCTCTGAGCTATTCCAGAAGTAGTGAGGAGGCTTTTTTGGAGGCCTAGGCTTTTGCAAAAAGCTAA
CTTGTTTATTGCAGCTTATAATGGTTACAAATAAAGCAATAGCATCACAAATTTCACAAATAAAGCATTT
TTTTCACTGCATTCTAGTTGTGGTTTGTCCAAACTCATCAATGTATCTTATCATGTCTGTATACCGTCGA
CCTCTAGCTAGAGCTTGGCGTAATCATGGTCATAGCTGTTTCCTGTGTGAAATTGTTATCCGCTCACAAT
TCCACACAACATACGAGCCGGAAGCATAAAGTGTAAAGCCTGGGGTGCCTAATGAGTGAGCTAACTCACA
TTAATTGCGTTGCGCTCACTGCCCGCTTTCCAGTCGGGAAACCTGTCGTGCCAGCTGCATTAATGAATCG
GCCAACGCGCGGGGAGAGGCGGTTTGCGTATTGGGCGCTCTTCCGCTTCCTCGCTCACTGACTCGCTGCG
CTCGGTCGTTCGGCTGCGGCGAGCGGTATCAGCTCACTCAAAGGCGGTAATACGGTTATCCACAGAATCA
GGGGATAACGCAGGAAAGAACATGTGAGCAAAAGGCCAGCAAAAGGCCAGGAACCGTAAAAAGGCCGCGT
TGCTGGCGTTTTTCCATAGGCTCCGCCCCCCTGACGAGCATCACAAAAATCGACGCTCAAGTCAGAGGTG
GCGAAACCCGACAGGACTATAAAGATACCAGGCGTTTCCCCCTGGAAGCTCCCTCGTGCGCTCTCCTGTT
CCGACCCTGCCGCTTACCGGATACCTGTCCGCCTTTCTCCCTTCGGGAAGCGTGGCGCTTTCTCATAGCT
CACGCTGTAGGTATCTCAGTTCGGTGTAGGTCGTTCGCTCCAAGCTGGGCTGTGTGCACGAACCCCCCGT
TCAGCCCGACCGCTGCGCCTTATCCGGTAACTATCGTCTTGAGTCCAACCCGGTAAGACACGACTTATCG
CCACTGGCAGCAGCCACTGGTAACAGGATTAGCAGAGCGAGGTATGTAGGCGGTGCTACAGAGTTCTTGA
AGTGGTGGCCTAACTACGGCTACACTAGAAGAACAGTATTTGGTATCTGCGCTCTGCTGAAGCCAGTTAC
CTTCGGAAAAAGAGTTGGTAGCTCTTGATCCGGCAAACAAACCACCGCTGGTAGCGGTGGTTTTTTTGTT
TGCAAGCAGCAGATTACGCGCAGAAAAAAAGGATCTCAAGAAGATCCTTTGATCTTTTCTACGGGGTCTG
ACGCTCAGTGGAACGAAAACTCACGTTAAGGGATTTTGGTCATGAGATTATCAAAAAGGATCTTCACCTA
GATCCTTTTAAATTAAAAATGAAGTTTTAAATCAATCTAAAGTATATATGAGTAAACTTGGTCTGACAGT
TACCAATGCTTAATCAGTGAGGCACCTATCTCAGCGATCTGTCTATTTCGTTCATCCATAGTTGCCTGAC
TCCCCGTCGTGTAGATAACTACGATACGGGAGGGCTTACCATCTGGCCCCAGTGCTGCAATGATACCGCG
AGACCCACGCTCACCGGCTCCAGATTTATCAGCAATAAACCAGCCAGCCGGAAGGGCCGAGCGCAGAAGT
GGTCCTGCAACTTTATCCGCCTCCATCCAGTCTATTAATTGTTGCCGGGAAGCTAGAGTAAGTAGTTCGC
CAGTTAATAGTTTGCGCAACGTTGTTGCCATTGCTACAGGCATCGTGGTGTCACGCTCGTCGTTTGGTAT
GGCTTCATTCAGCTCCGGTTCCCAACGATCAAGGCGAGTTACATGATCCCCCATGTTGTGCAAAAAAGCG
GTTAGCTCCTTCGGTCCTCCGATCGTTGTCAGAAGTAAGTTGGCCGCAGTGTTATCACTCATGGTTATGG
CAGCACTGCATAATTCTCTTACTGTCATGCCATCCGTAAGATGCTTTTCTGTGACTGGTGAGTACTCAAC
CAAGTCATTCTGAGAATAGTGTATGCGGCGACCGAGTTGCTCTTGCCCGGCGTCAATACGGGATAATACC
GCGCCACATAGCAGAACTTTAAAAGTGCTCATCATTGGAAAACGTTCTTCGGGGCGAAAACTCTCAAGGA
TCTTACCGCTGTTGAGATCCAGTTCGATGTAACCCACTCGTGCACCCAACTGATCTTCAGCATCTTTTAC
TTTCACCAGCGTTTCTGGGTGAGCAAAAACAGGAAGGCAAAATGCCGCAAAAAAGGGAATAAGGGCGACA
CGGAAATGTTGAATACTCATACTCTTCCTTTTTCAATATTATTGAAGCATTTATCAGGGTTATTGTCTCA
TGAGCGGATACATATTTGAATGTATTTAGAAAAATAAACAAATAGGGGTTCCGCGCACATTTCCCCGAAA
AGTGCCACCTGAGGGCCTATTTCCCATGATTCCTTCATATTTGCATATACGATACAAGGCTGTTAGAGAG
ATAATTAGAATTAATTTGACTGTAAACACAAAGATATTAGTACAAAATACGTGACGTAGAAAGTAATAAT
TTCTTGGGTAGTTTGCAGTTTTAAAATTATGTTTTAAAATGGACTATCATATGCTTACCGTAACTTGAAA
GTATTTCGATTTCTTGGCTTTATATATCTTGTGGAAAGGACTTCGGGTTCGATTCTATCCCCAGGGCTCG
AATGCATTTTTGTCACAGATTTTGCCAATGCAAGATCTGGGGGCAAGAATGTCTCCGGGTGAAAAGAGTC
AGCAGTCTTCTCTGAAGACCATTTTTT
Features (pLannotate 1.2.2; 10 found; start..end, strand, type, name):
     14..343     +  promoter       SV40 promoter: SV40 enhancer and early promoter
    349..470     +  polyA_signal   SV40 poly(A) signal: SV40 polyadenylation signal
    543..559     -  protein_bind   lac operator: The lac repressor binds to the lac operator to inhibit transcription in E. coli. This inhibition can be relieved by adding lactose or isopropyl-β-D-thiogalactopyranoside (IPTG). lac repressor encoded by lacI
    567..597     -  promoter       lac promoter: promoter for the E. coli lac operon
    612..633     -  protein_bind   CAP binding site: CAP binding activates transcription in the presence of cAMP. E. coli catabolite activator protein
    646..738     -  CDS            lacI (fragment): lac repressor; lacI; The lac repressor binds to the lac operator to inhibit transcription in E. coli. This inhibition can be relieved by adding lactose or isopropyl-β-D-thiogalactopyranoside (IPTG).
    921..1509    -  rep_origin     ori: high-copy-number ColE1/pMB1/pBR322/pUC origin of replication
   1680..2540    -  CDS            AmpR: β-lactamase; bla; confers resistance to ampicillin, carbenicillin, and related antibiotics
   2541..2645    -  promoter       AmpR promoter: bla
   2671..2911    +  promoter       U6 promoter: RNA polymerase III promoter for human U6 snRNA
