[The description below was written by a language model from this plasmid's Addgene catalogue record and pLannotate feature annotations shown in this document.]
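Description:
pMJ333: pU6-MmeFz2_omegaRNA-entry is a small (about 3.0 kb) mammalian expression plasmid on a pU6 backbone. It is designed to transcribe the omegaRNA (ωRNA) of MmeFz2, a Fanzor-family RNA-guided endonuclease from the hard clam Mercenaria mercenaria, in human cells. It is propagated in E. coli as a high-copy plasmid through a ColE1/pUC-type origin and is selected with ampicillin via the β-lactamase gene and its native promoter. No mammalian selection marker is recorded.

The functional payload is driven by the human U6 promoter, an RNA polymerase III promoter suited to producing short, uncapped, non-polyadenylated RNAs with defined ends. The automated annotation does not mark the omegaRNA scaffold or the guide entry site. According to the catalogue entry, however, the insert is the MmeFz2 omegaRNA with a BbsI entry site, and it presumably occupies the unannotated stretch downstream of U6, which runs across the origin of the circular map. BbsI is a type IIS enzyme that cuts outside its recognition sequence, so a user-chosen guide segment can be inserted as annealed oligonucleotides, giving a complete targeting ωRNA. The table also shows an SV40 enhancer/early promoter followed almost directly by an SV40 polyadenylation signal with no annotated coding sequence between them, along with lac promoter, operator, CAP site and a lacI fragment. These appear to be backbone remnants rather than working parts of the design.

The plasmid does not encode the Fanzor protein itself. It is an entry vector for cloning guides, to be used with a separate source of the MmeFz2 nuclease to test programmable, RNA-guided DNA cleavage and genome editing in human cells.
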