Addgene plasmid #205267: pMJ333: pU6-MmeFz2_omegaRNA-entry
Purpose: Human expression vector for MmeFz2 omegaRNA (BbsI guide entry site)
Depositing lab: Feng Zhang. Depositing organization: Broad Institute. Publication: Fanzor is a eukaryotic programmable RNA-guided endonuclease. Saito M, Xu P, Faure G, Maguire S, Kannan S, Altae-Tran H, Vo S, Desimone A, Macrae RK, Zhang F. Nature. 2023 Jun 28. doi: 10.1038/s41586-023-06356-2. PubMed 37380027.
Backbone
  Vector backbone: pU6
  Vector type: Mammalian Expression
Growth in bacteria
  Bacterial resistance: Ampicillin, 100 μg/mL
  Growth temperature: 37°C
  Growth strain: DH5alpha
  Copy number: High Copy
Gene/Insert
  Gene/Insert name: MmeFz2 omegaRNA
  Species: Mercenaria mercenaria
  Cloning method: Gibson Cloning
Terms and licenses: Academic/Nonprofit Terms; Industry Terms: Not Available to Industry
How to cite: pMJ333: pU6-MmeFz2_omegaRNA-entry was a gift from Feng Zhang (Addgene plasmid # 205267 ; http://n2t.net/addgene:205267 ; RRID:Addgene_205267)
